>Addgene plasmid #163362 | pLenti-EFS-MCS-WPRE | addgene full sequence | sequence record 322009 | Addgene Partial NGS Result
TGATGCGGTTTTGGCAGTACATCAATGGGCGTGGATAGCGGTTTGACTCACGGGGATTTCCAAGTCTCCA
CCCCATTGACGTCAATGGGAGTTTGTTTTGGCACCAAAATCAACGGGACTTTCCAAAATGTCGTAACAAC
TCCGCCCCATTGACGCAAATGGGCGGTAGGCGTGTACGGTGGGAGGTCTATATAAGCAGCGCGTTTTGCC
TGTACTGGGTCTCTCTGGTTAGACCAGATCTGAGCCTGGGAGCTCTCTGGCTAACTAGGGAACCCACTGC
TTAAGCCTCAATAAAGCTTGCCTTGAGTGCTTCAAGTAGTGTGTGCCCGTCTGTTGTGTGACTCTGGTAA
CTAGAGATCCCTCAGACCCTTTTAGTCAGTGTGGAAAATCTCTAGCAGTGGCGCCCGAACAGGGACTTGA
AAGCGAAAGGGAAACCAGAGGAGCTCTCTCGACGCAGGACTCGGCTTGCTGAAGCGCGCACGGCAAGAGG
CGAGGGGCGGCGACTGGTGAGTACGCCAAAAATTTTGACTAGCGGAGGCTAGAAGGAGAGAGATGGGTGC
GAGAGCGTCAGTATTAAGCGGGGGAGAATTAGATCGCGATGGGAAAAAATTCGGTTAAGGCCAGGGGGAA
AGAAAAAATATAAATTAAAACATATAGTATGGGCAAGCAGGGAGCTAGAACGATTCGCAGTTAATCCTGG
CCTGTTAGAAACATCAGAAGGCTGTAGACAAATACTGGGACAGCTACAACCATCCCTTCAGACAGGATCA
GAAGAACTTAGATCATTATATAATACAGTAGCAACCCTCTATTGTGTGCATCAAAGGATAGAGATAAAAG
ACACCAAGGAAGCTTTAGACAAGATAGAGGAAGAGCAAAACAAAAGTAAGACCACCGCACAGCAAGCGGC
CGGCCGCTGATCTTCAGACCTGGAGGAGGAGATATGAGGGACAATTGGAGAAGTGAATTATATAAATATA
AAGTAGTAAAAATTGAACCATTAGGAGTAGCACCCACCAAGGCAAAGAGAAGAGTGGTGCAGAGAGAAAA
AAGAGCAGTGGGAATAGGAGCTTTGTTCCTTGGGTTCTTGGGAGCAGCAGGAAGCACTATGGGCGCAGCG
TCAATGACGCTGACGGTACAGGCCAGACAATTATTGTCTGGTATAGTGCAGCAGCAGAACAATTTGCTGA
GGGCTATTGAGGCGCAACAGCATCTGTTGCAACTCACAGTCTGGGGCATCAAGCAGCTCCAGGCAAGAAT
CCTGGCTGTGGAAAGATACCTAAAGGATCAACAGCTCCTGGGGATTTGGGGTTGCTCTGGAAAACTCATT
TGCACCACTGCTGTGCCTTGGAATGCTAGTTGGAGTAATAAATCTCTGGAACAGATTTGGAATCACACGA
CCTGGATGGAGTGGGACAGAGAAATTAACAATTACACAAGCTTAATACACTCCTTAATTGAAGAATCGCA
AAACCAGCAAGAAAAGAATGAACAAGAATTATTGGAATTAGATAAATGGGCAAGTTTGTGGAATTGGTTT
AACATAACAAATTGGCTGTGGTATATAAAATTATTCATAATGATAGTAGGAGGCTTGGTAGGTTTAAGAA
TAGTTTTTGCTGTACTTTCTATAGTGAATAGAGTTAGGCAGGGATATTCACCATTATCGTTTCAGACCCA
CCTCCCAACCCCGAGGGGACCCGACAGGCCCGAAGGAATAGAAGAAGAAGGTGGAGAGAGAGACAGAGAC
AGATCCATTCGATTAGTGAACGGATCGGCACTGCGTGCGCCAATTCTGCAGACAAATGGCAGTATTCATC
CACAATTTTAAAAGAAAAGGGGGGATTGGGGGGTACAGTGCAGGGGAAAGAATAGTAGACATAATAGCAA
CAGACATACAAACTAAAGAATTACAAAAACAAATTACAAAAATTCAAAATTTTCGGGTTTATTACAGGGA
CAGCAGAGATCCAGTTTGGTTAATTAAGGCTCCGGTGCCCGTCAGTGGGCAGAGCGCACATCGCCCACAG
TCCCCGAGAAGTTGGGGGGAGGGGTCGGCAATTGATCCGGTGCCTAGAGAAGGTGGCGCGGGGTAAACTG
GGAAAGTGATGTCGTGTACTGGCTCCGCCTTTTTCCCGAGGGTGGGGGAGAACCGTATATAAGTGCAGTA
GTCGCCGTGAACGTTCTTTTTCGCAACGGGTTTGCCGCCAGAACACAGGGGATCCGGTCGTGCGGCCGCA
CGGAAACGCGTGGCCTGGCATGCCGCGACCCTGCAGGTTTCTGAAGCTTGAGTACATCGATACGGAAACG
CGCGCGTTAAGTCGACAATCAACCTCTGGATTACAAAATTTGTGAAAGATTGACTGGTATTCTTAACTAT
GTTGCTCCTTTTACGCTATGTGGATACGCTGCTTTAATGCCTTTGTATCATGCTATTGCTTCCCGTATGG
CTTTCATTTTCTCCTCCTTGTATAAATCCTGGTTGCTGTCTCTTTATGAGGAGTTGTGGCCCGTTGTCAG
GCAACGTGGCGTGGTGTGCACTGTGTTTGCTGACGCAACCCCCACTGGTTGGGGCATTGCCACCACCTGT
CAGCTCCTTTCCGGGACTTTCGCTTTCCCCCTCCCTATTGCCACGGCGGAACTCATCGCCGCCTGCCTTG
CCCGCTGCTGGACAGGGGCTCGGCTGTTGGGCACTGACAATTCCGTGGTGTTGTCGGGGAAATCATCGTC
CTTTCCTTGGCTGCTCGCCTGTGTTGCCACCTGGATTCTGCGCGGGACGTCCTTCTGCTACGTCCCTTCG
GCCCTCAATCCAGCGGACCTTCCTTCCCGCGGCCTGCTGCCGGCTCTGCGGCCTCTTCCGCGTCTTCGCC
TTCGCCCTCAGACGAGTCGGATCTCCCTTTGGGCCGCCTCCCCGCGTCGACTTTAAGACCAATGACTTAC
AAGGCAGCTGTAGATCTTAGCCACTTTTTAAAAGAAAAGGGGGGACTGGAAGGGCTAATTCACTCCCAAC
GAAGACAAGATCTGCTTTTTGCTTGTACTGGGTCTCTCTGGTTAGACCAGATCTGAGCCTGGGAGCTCTC
TGGCTAACTAGGGAACCCACTGCTTAAGCCTCAATAAAGCTTGCCTTGAGTGCTTCAAGTAGTGTGTGCC
CGTCTGTTGTGTGACTCTGGTAACTAGAGATCCCTCAGACCCTTTTAGTCAGTGTGGAAAATCTCTAGCA
GGGCCCGTTTAAACCCGCTGATCAGCCTCGACTGTGCCTTCTAGTTGCCAGCCATCTGTTGTTTGCCCCT
CCCCCGTGCCTTCCTTGACCCTGGAAGGTGCCACTCCCACTGTCCTTTCCTAATAAAATGAGGAAATTGC
ATCGCATTGTCTGAGTAGGTGTCATTCTATTCTGGGGGGTGGGGTGGGGCAGGACAGCAAGGGGGAGGAT
TGGGAAGACAATAGCAGGCATGCTGGGGATGCGGTGGGCTCTATGGCTTCTGAGGCGGAAAGAACCAGCT
GGGGCTCTAGGGGGTATCCCC
[124 nt withheld, positions 3522-3645]
C
[91 nt withheld, positions 3647-3737]
A
[49 nt withheld, positions 3739-3787]
CCTTTGACGTTGGAGTCCACGTTCTTT
[37 nt withheld, positions 3815-3851]
ACCCTATCTCGGTCTATTCTTTTGATTTATAAGGGATTTTGCCGATTTCGGCCTATTGGTTAAAAAATGA
GCTGATTTAACAAAAATTTAACGCGAATTAATTCTGTGGAATGTGTGTCAGTTAGGGTGTGGAAAGTCCC
CAGGCTCCCCAGCAGGCAGAAGTATGCAAAGCATGCATCTCAATTAGTCAGCAACCAGGTGTGGAAAGTC
CCCAGGCTCCCCAGCAGGCAGAAGTATGCAAAGCATGCATCTCAATTAGTCAGCAACCATAGTCCCGCCC
CTAACTCCGCCCATCCCGCCCCTAACTCCGCCCAGTTCCGCCCATTCTCCGCCCCATGGCTGACTAATTT
TTTTTATTTATGCAGAGGCCGAGGCCGCCTCTGCCTCTGAGCTATTCCAGAAGTAGTGAGGAGGCTTTTT
TGGAGGCCTAGGCTTTTGCAAAAAGCTCCCGGGAGCTTGTATATCCATTTTCGGATCTGATCAGCACGTG
TTGACAATTAATCATCGGCATAGTATATCGGCATAGTATAATACGACAAGGTGAGGAACTAAACCATGGC
CAAGTTGACCAGTGCCGTTCCGGTGCTCACCGCGCGCGACGTCGCCGGAGCGGTCGAGTTCTGGACCGAC
CGGCTCGGGTTCTCCCGGGACTTCGTGGAGGACGACTTCGCCGGTGTGGTCCGGGACGACGTGACCCTGT
TCATCAGCGCGGTCCAGGACCAGGTGGTGCCGGACAACACCCTGGCCTGGGTGTGGGTGCGCGGCCTGGA
CGAGCTGTACGCCGAGTGGTCGGAGGTCGTGTCCACGAACTTCCGGGACGCCTCCGGGCCGGCCATGACC
GAGATCGGCGAGCAGCCGTGGGGGCGGGAGTTCGCCCTGCGCGACCCGGCCGGCAACTGCGTGCACTTCG
TGGCCGAGGAGCAGGACTGACACGTGCTACGAGATTTCGATTCCACCGCCGCCTTCTATGAAAGGTTGGG
CTTCGGAATCGTTTTCCGGGACGCCGGCTGGATGATCCTCCAGCGCGGGGATCTCATGCTGGAGTTCTTC
GCCCACCCCAACTTGTTTATTGCAGCTTATAATGGTTACAAATAAAGCAATAGCATCACAAATTTCACAA
ATAAAGCATTTTTTTCACTGCATTCTAGTTGTGGTTTGTCCAAACTCATCAATGTATCTTATCATGTCTG
TATACCGTCGACCTCTAGCTAGAGCTTGGCGTAATCATGGTCATAGCTGTTTCCTGTGTGAAATTGTTAT
CCGCTCACAATTCCACACAACATACGAGCCGGAAGCATAAAGTGTAAAGCCTGGGGTGCCTAATGAGTGA
GCTAACTCACATTAATTGCGTTGCGCTCACTGCCCGCTTTCCAGTCGGGAAACCTGTCGTGCCAGCTGCA
TTAATGAATCGGCCAACGCGCGGGGAGAGGCGGTTTGCGTATTGGGCGCTCTTCCGCTTCCTCGCTCACT
GACTCGCTGCGCTCGGTCGTTCGGCTGCGGCGAGCGGTATCAGCTCACTCAAAGGCGGTAATACGGTTAT
CCACAGAATCAGGGGATAACGCAGGAAAGAACATGTGAGCAAAAGGCCAGCAAAAGGCCAGGAACCGTAA
AAAGGCCGCGTTGCTGGCGTTTTTCCATAGGCTCCGCCCCCCTGACGAGCATCACAAAAATCGACGCTCA
AGTCAGAGGTGGCGAAACCCGACAGGACTATAAAGATACCAGGCGTTTCCCCCTGGAAGCTCCCTCGTGC
GCTCTCCTGTTCCGACCCTGCCGCTTACCGGATACCTGTCCGCCTTTCTCCCTTCGGGAAGCGTGGCGCT
TTCTCATAGCTCACGCTGTAGGTATCTCAGTTCGGTGTAGGTCGTTCGCTCCAAGCTGGGCTGTGTGCAC
GAACCCCCCGTTCAGCCCGACCGCTGCGCCTTATCCGGTAACTATCGTCTTGAGTCCAACCCGGTAAGAC
ACGACTTATCGCCACTGGCAGCAGCCACTGGTAACAGGATTAGCAGAGCGAGGTATGTAGGCGGTGCTAC
AGAGTTCTTGAAGTGGTGGCCTAACTACGGCTACACTAGAAGAACAGTATTTGGTATCTGCGCTCTGCTG
AAGCCAGTTACCTTCGGAAAAAGAGTTGGTAGCTCTTGATCCGGCAAACAAACCACCGCTGGTAGCGGTG
GTTTTTTTGTTTGCAAGCAGCAGATTACGCGCAGAAAAAAAGGATCTCAAGAAGATCCTTTGATCTTTTC
TACGGGGTCTGACGCTCAGTGGAACGAAAACTCACGTTAAGGGATTTTGGTCATGAGATTATCAAAAAGG
ATCTTCACCTAGATCCTTTTAAATTAAAAATGAAGTTTTAAATCAATCTAAAGTATATATGAGTAAACTT
GGTCTGACAGTTACCAATGCTTAATCAGTGAGGCACCTATCTCAGCGATCTGTCTATTTCGTTCATCCAT
AGTTGCCTGACTCCCCGTCGTGTAGATAACTACGATACGGGAGGGCTTACCATCTGGCCCCAGTGCTGCA
ATGATACCGCGAGACCCACGCTCACCGGCTCCAGATTTATCAGCAATAAACCAGCCAGCCGGAAGGGCCG
AGCGCAGAAGTGGTCCTGCAACTTTATCCGCCTCCATCCAGTCTATTAATTGTTGCCGGGAAGCTAGAGT
AAGTAGTTCGCCAGTTAATAGTTTGCGCAACGTTGTTGCCATTGCTACAGGCATCGTGGTGTCACGCTCG
TCGTTTGGTATGGCTTCATTCAGCTCCGGTTCCCAACGATCAAGGCGAGTTACATGATCCCCCATGTTGT
GCAAAAAAGCGGTTAGCTCCTTCGGTCCTCCGATCGTTGTCAGAAGTAAGTTGGCCGCAGTGTTATCACT
CATGGTTATGGCAGCACTGCATAATTCTCTTACTGTCATGCCATCCGTAAGATGCTTTTCTGTGACTGGT
GAGTACTCAACCAAGTCATTCTGAGAATAGTGTATGCGGCGACCGAGTTGCTCTTGCCCGGCGTCAATAC
GGGATAATACCGCGCCACATAGCAGAACTTTAAAAGTGCTCATCATTGGAAAACGTTCTTCGGGGCGAAA
ACTCTCAAGGATCTTACCGCTGTTGAGATCCAGTTCGATGTAACCCACTCGTGCACCCAACTGATCTTCA
GCATCTTTTACTTTCACCAGCGTTTCTGGGTGAGCAAAAACAGGAAGGCAAAATGCCGCAAAAAAGGGAA
TAAGGGCGACACGGAAATGTTGAATACTCATACTCTTCCTTTTTCAATATTATTGAAGCATTTATCAGGG
TTATTGTCTCATGAGCGGATACATATTTGAATGTATTTAGAAAAATAAACAAATAGGGGTTCCGCGCACA
TTTCCCCGAAAAGTGCCACCTGACGTCGACGGATCGGGAGATCTCCCGATCCCCTATGGTGCACTCTCAG
TACAATCTGCTCTGATGCCGCATAGTTAAGCCAGTATCTGCTCCCTGCTTGTGTGTTGGAGGTCGCTGAG
TAGTGCGCGAGCAAAATTTAAGCTACAACAAGGCAAGGCTTGACCGACAATTGCATGAAGAATCTGCTTA
GGGTTAGGCGTTTTGCGCTGCTTCGCGATGTACGGGCCAGATATACGCCGCGTTGACATTGATTATTGAC
TAGTTATTAATAGTAATCAATTACGGGGTCATTAGTTCATAGCCCATATATGGAGTTCCGCGTTACATAA
CTTACGGTAAATGGCCCGCCTGGCTGACCGCCCAACGACCCCCGCCCATTGACGTCAATAATGACGTATG
TTCCCATAGTAACGCCAATAGGGACTTTCCATTGACGTCAATGGGTGGAGTATTTACGGTAAACTGCCCA
CTTGGCAGTACATCAAGTGTATCATATGCCAAGTACGCCCCCTATTGACGTCAATGACGGTAAATGGCCC
GCCTGGCATTATGCCCAGTACATGACCTTATGGGACTTTCCTACTTGGCAGTACATCTACGTATTAGTCA
TCGCTATTACCATGG
Features (pLannotate 1.2.2; 28 found; start..end, strand, type, name):
    217..397     +  LTR            5' LTR (truncated): truncated 5' long terminal repeat (LTR) from HIV-1
    444..569     +  misc_feature   HIV-1 Ψ: packaging signal of human immunodeficiency virus type 1
    553..891     +  CDS            HIV-1 gag (fragment): gag protein from human immunodeficiency virus 1; gag
   1066..1299    +  misc_feature   RRE: The Rev response element (RRE) of HIV-1 allows for Rev-dependent mRNA export from the nucleus to the cytoplasm.
   1676..1776    +  CDS            Rev (fragment): human immunodeficiency virus 1 (HIV-1) Rev protein; rev; enhances nuclear export of unspliced and incompletely spliced viral mRNAs
   1826..1943    +  misc_feature   cPPT/CTS: central polypurine tract and central termination sequence of HIV-1
   2007..2218    +  promoter       EF-1α core promoter: core promoter for human elongation factor EF-1α
   2327..2915    +  misc_feature   WPRE: woodchuck hepatitis virus posttranscriptional regulatory element
   2966..2985    +  misc_feature   cPPT/CTS (fragment): central polypurine tract and central termination sequence of HIV-1
   2987..3220    +  LTR            3' LTR (ΔU3): self-inactivating 3' long terminal repeat (LTR) from HIV-1
   3252..3476    +  polyA_signal   bGH poly(A) signal: bovine growth hormone polyadenylation signal
   3480..3501    +  promoter       SV40 promoter (fragment): SV40 enhancer and early promoter
   3522..3950    +  rep_origin     f1 ori (sequence partly withheld): f1 bacteriophage origin of replication; arrow indicates direction of (+) strand synthesis
   3964..4293    +  promoter       SV40 promoter: SV40 enhancer and early promoter
   4341..4388    +  promoter       EM7 promoter: synthetic bacterial promoter&nbsp
   4407..4781    +  CDS            BleoR: antibiotic-binding protein; Sh ble from Streptoalloteichus hindustanus; confers resistance to bleomycin, phleomycin, and Zeocin™
   4791..4916    +  CDS            ble (fragment): BLE_KLEPN - Experimental evidence at protein level: Swiss-Prot protein existence level 1. Binding protein with a strong affinity to the bleomycin family of antibiotics. Binds to CL990; an antimitotic-antibiotic compound. From Klebsiella pneumoniae.
   4911..5032    +  polyA_signal   SV40 poly(A) signal: SV40 polyadenylation signal
   5105..5121    -  protein_bind   lac operator: The lac repressor binds to the lac operator to inhibit transcription in E. coli. This inhibition can be relieved by adding lactose or isopropyl-β-D-thiogalactopyranoside (IPTG). lac repressor encoded by lacI
   5129..5159    -  promoter       lac promoter: promoter for the E. coli lac operon
   5174..5195    -  protein_bind   CAP binding site: CAP binding activates transcription in the presence of cAMP. E. coli catabolite activator protein
   5208..5300    -  CDS            lacI (fragment): lac repressor; lacI; The lac repressor binds to the lac operator to inhibit transcription in E. coli. This inhibition can be relieved by adding lactose or isopropyl-β-D-thiogalactopyranoside (IPTG).
   5483..6071    -  rep_origin     ori: high-copy-number ColE1/pMB1/pBR322/pUC origin of replication
   6242..7102    -  CDS            AmpR: β-lactamase; bla; confers resistance to ampicillin, carbenicillin, and related antibiotics
   7103..7207    -  promoter       AmpR promoter: bla
   7266..7318    -  misc_feature   bom (fragment): basis of mobility region from pBR322
   7476..7855    +  enhancer       CMV enhancer: human cytomegalovirus immediate early enhancer
   7856..199     +  promoter       CMV promoter (across the origin): human cytomegalovirus (CMV) immediate early promoter
