[The description below was written by a language model from this plasmid's Addgene catalogue record and pLannotate feature annotations shown in this document.]
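Description:
pLenti-EFS-MCS-WPRE is an empty third-generation-style, self-inactivating HIV-1 lentiviral transfer vector for mammalian expression. It is one member of a retroviral toolbox built for overexpression and genetic perturbation in primary lymphocytes. It carries no insert. Instead, it provides a multiple cloning site whose design lets cassettes be shuttled between this backbone and the gammaretroviral pMY and pMX vectors. In bacteria it replicates from a high-copy ColE1/pUC-type origin and is selected with ampicillin through the β-lactamase gene. An f1 origin is also present.

The viral genome is transcribed from a CMV enhancer/promoter fused to a truncated 5' LTR, an arrangement that generally makes packaging-cell transcription independent of Tat. Downstream lie the Ψ packaging signal with a short gag fragment, the Rev response element for Rev-dependent nuclear export of the unspliced genomic RNA, and the cPPT/CTS, which aids nuclear import of the reverse-transcribed genome. The internal expression unit consists of the short EF-1α core promoter (EFS), followed by a gap of about 100 nt where the cloning site presumably sits, although the feature table does not annotate it. The WPRE follows and enhances transcript stability and expression. The ΔU3 3' LTR inactivates LTR promoter activity after integration, so a cloned gene would be driven only by EFS. A bGH polyadenylation signal follows the LTR.

Outside the LTRs, and therefore not packaged into virus, the backbone holds an SV40/EM7-driven bleomycin/Zeocin resistance cassette with an SV40 poly(A) signal. The proviral region itself has no annotated selection marker or reporter.
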