Addgene plasmid #163362: pLenti-EFS-MCS-WPRE
Purpose: (Empty Backbone) The empty pLenti backbone with multiple cloning site that allows shuttling between pMY and pMX vectors
Depositing lab: Louis Ates & Teunis Geijtenbeek. Depositing organization: Academic Medical Center, University of Amsterdam. Publication: An optimized retroviral toolbox for overexpression and genetic perturbation of primary lymphocytes. van der Donk LEH, van der Spek J, van Duivenvoorde T, Ten Brink MS, Geijtenbeek TBH, Kuijl CP, van Heijst JWJ, Ates LS. Biol Open. 2022 Feb 15;11(2):bio059032. doi: 10.1242/bio.059032. Epub 2022 Mar 1. PubMed 35229875.
Backbone
  Vector backbone: pLenti
  Vector type: Mammalian Expression, Lentiviral
Growth in bacteria
  Bacterial resistance: Ampicillin, 100 μg/mL
  Growth temperature: 37°C
  Growth strain: NEB Stable
  Copy number: High Copy
Gene/Insert
  Gene/Insert name: None
Terms and licenses: Academic/Nonprofit Terms; Industry Terms: Not Available to Industry
Depositor comments: Please visit https://www.biorxiv.org/content/10.1101/2021.01.08.425881v1 for bioRxiv preprint.
How to cite: pLenti-EFS-MCS-WPRE was a gift from Louis Ates & Teunis Geijtenbeek (Addgene plasmid # 163362 ; http://n2t.net/addgene:163362 ; RRID:Addgene_163362)
